Addgene plasmid #237396: pTG110
Purpose: Peft-3::Cas9 + ChrIV sgRNA
Depositing lab: Ariel Pani. Depositing organization: University of Virginia. Publication: Engineering the C. elegans genome with a nested, self-excising selection cassette. Gibney TV, Pani AM. Genetics. 2026 Jan 20:iyag016. doi: 10.1093/genetics/iyag016. PubMed 41557645.
Backbone
  Vector backbone: pCFJ601
Growth in bacteria
  Bacterial resistance: Ampicillin, 100 μg/mL
  Growth temperature: 37°C
  Growth strain: DH5alpha
  Copy number: Unknown
Gene/Insert
  Gene/Insert name: Peft3::Cas9 + ChrIV sgRNA
  Species: C. elegans (nematode), Synthetic
  Insert size (bp): 5900
Terms and licenses: Academic/Nonprofit Terms; Industry Terms: Not Available to Industry
Depositor comments: Please visit https://doi.org/10.1101/2025.04.11.648432 for bioRxiv preprint.
How to cite: pTG110 was a gift from Ariel Pani (Addgene plasmid # 237396 ; http://n2t.net/addgene:237396 ; RRID:Addgene_237396)
