[The description below was written by a language model from this plasmid's Addgene catalogue record and pLannotate feature annotations shown in this document.]
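Description:
pTG110 is a C. elegans CRISPR/Cas9 expression plasmid built on the pCFJ601 backbone that supplies both the nuclease and a single guide RNA from one roughly 8.1 kb molecule. It is propagated in E. coli through a high-copy ColE1/pUC-type origin and selected with ampicillin via the β-lactamase gene and its native promoter. Short remnants of lacZα, the pBR322 bom region and rop are also annotated, but these are fragments left over from earlier cloning steps rather than functional parts.

The payload consists of two independent expression units. In the first, the eft-3 (elongation factor 1α) promoter drives Streptococcus pyogenes Cas9 that has been codon-optimised for C. elegans and carries synthetic introns, with the tbb-2 (β-tubulin) terminator region closing the transcript. This cassette is flanked by attB4 and attB3 sites, indicating that it was originally assembled by multisite Gateway recombination. Downstream, the C. elegans U6 snRNA promoter (R07E5.16), a Pol III promoter suited to small untranslated RNAs, drives an sgRNA made up of a targeting spacer placed ahead of the standard S. pyogenes guide RNA scaffold. The catalogue describes this guide as directed to chromosome IV, but the record does not state the precise target locus.

Delivering Cas9 and the guide together allows a defined double-strand break to be made on chromosome IV, where a co-supplied repair template could be integrated. The associated publication concerns C. elegans genome engineering with a nested, self-excising selection cassette, so this plasmid presumably provides the cutting component of that knock-in workflow. No worm selection marker is annotated on it.
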