Features (pLannotate 1.2.2; 14 found; start..end, strand, type, name):
    834..1422    +  rep_origin     ori: high-copy-number ColE1/pMB1/pBR322/pUC origin of replication
   1604..1624    +  protein_bind   attB4: mutant version of attB; core recombination site for the Gateway® BP reaction BP Clonase™
   1625..2224    +  promoter       eft-3 promoter: eft-3; promoter for the C. elegans elongation factor 1α gene (Mitrovich and Anderson, 2000)
   2241..6497    +  CDS            Cas9: S. pyogenes Cas9, codon optimized for C. elegans with synthetic introns
   6575..6898    +  terminator     tbb-2 terminator: tbb-2; transcription terminator for the C. elegans tubulin beta-2 gene
   6902..6922    -  protein_bind   attB3: mutant version of attB; core recombination site for the Gateway® BP reaction BP Clonase™
   6926..6967    +  CDS            lacZα (fragment): LacZα fragment of β-galactosidase; lacZ fragment
   6967..7316    +  promoter       CeU6 promoter: promoter for the C. elegans R07E5.16 U6 snRNA gene (Dickinson et al., 2013)
   7338..7413    +  misc_RNA       gRNA scaffold: guide RNA scaffold for the Streptococcus pyogenes CRISPR/Cas9 system
   7428..7494    +  CDS            lacZα (fragment): LacZα fragment of β-galactosidase; lacZ fragment
   7500..7599    -  misc_feature   bom (fragment): basis of mobility region from pBR322
   7701..7736    -  CDS            rop (fragment): Rop protein, which maintains plasmids at low copy number; rop
   7831..7935    +  promoter       AmpR promoter: bla
   7936..663     +  CDS            AmpR (across the origin): β-lactamase; bla; confers resistance to ampicillin, carbenicillin, and related antibiotics
>Addgene plasmid #237396 | pTG110 | addgene full sequence | sequence record 474534 | Addgene NGS Result
ATGAGCACTTTTAAAGTTCTGCTATGTGGCGCGGTATTATCCCGTATTGACGCCGGGCAAGAGCAACTCG
GTCGCCGCATACACTATTCTCAGAATGACTTGGTTGAGTACTCACCAGTCACAGAAAAGCATCTTACGGA
TGGCATGACAGTAAGAGAATTATGCAGTGCTGCCATAACCATGAGTGATAACACTGCGGCCAACTTACTT
CTGACAACGATCGGAGGACCGAAGGAGCTAACCGCTTTTTTGCACAACATGGGGGATCATGTAACTCGCC
TTGATCGTTGGGAACCGGAGCTGAATGAAGCCATACCAAACGACGAGCGTGACACCACGATGCCTGTAGC
AATGGCAACAACGTTGCGCAAACTATTAACTGGCGAACTACTTACTCTAGCTTCCCGGCAACAATTAATA
GACTGGATGGAGGCGGATAAAGTTGCAGGACCACTTCTGCGCTCGGCCCTTCCGGCTGGCTGGTTTATTG
CTGATAAATCTGGAGCCGGTGAGCGTGGGTCTCGCGGTATCATTGCAGCACTGGGGTCAGATGGTAAGCC
CTCCCGTATCGTAGTTATCTACACGACGGGGAGTCAGGCAACTATGGATGAACGAAATAGACAGATCGCT
GAGATAGGTGCCTCACTGATTAAGCATTGGTAACTGTCAGACCAAGTTTACTCATATATACTTTAGATTG
ATTTAAAACTTCATTTTTAATTTAAAAGGATCTAGGTGAAGATCCTTTTTGATAATCTCATGACCAAAAT
CCCTTAACGTGAGTTTTCGTTCCACTGAGCGTCAGACCCCGTAGAAAAGATCAAAGGATCTTCTTGAGAT
CCTTTTTTTCTGCGCGTAATCTGCTGCTTGCAAACAAAAAAACCACCGCTACCAGCGGTGGTTTGTTTGC
CGGATCAAGAGCTACCAACTCTTTTTCCGAAGGTAACTGGCTTCAGCAGAGCGCAGATACCAAATACTGT
TCTTCTAGTGTAGCCGTAGTTAGGCCACCACTTCAAGAACTCTGTAGCACCGCCTACATACCTCGCTCTG
CTAATCCTGTTACCAGTGGCTGCTGCCAGTGGCGATAAGTCGTGTCTTACCGGGTTGGACTCAAGACGAT
AGTTACCGGATAAGGCGCAGCGGTCGGGCTGAACGGGGGGTTCGTGCACACAGCCCAGCTTGGAGCGAAC
GACCTACACCGAACTGAGATACCTACAGCGTGAGCTATGAGAAAGCGCCACGCTTCCCGAAGGGAGAAAG
GCGGACAGGTATCCGGTAAGCGGCAGGGTCGGAACAGGAGAGCGCACGAGGGAGCTTCCAGGGGGAAACG
CCTGGTATCTTTATAGTCCTGTCGGGTTTCGCCACCTCTGACTTGAGCGTCGATTTTTGTGATGCTCGTC
AGGGGGGCGGAGCCTATGGAAAAACGCCAGCAACGCGGCCTTTTTACGGTTCCTGGTCTTTTGCTGGCCT
TTTGCTCACATGTTCTTTCCTGCGTTATCCCCTGATTCTGTGGATAACCGTATTACCGCCTTTGAGTGAG
CTGATACCAGCGGATAACAATTTCACACAGGAAACAGCTATGACCATGATTACGCCAAGCTATCAACTTT
GTATAGAAAAGTTGGCACCTTTGGTCTTTTATTGTCAACTTCCATTGGTTCTTCCATTGTTTCTGTTAAA
TTAATGAATTTTTCATAAAATAAAGACATTATACAATATAAAAATGAAGAATTTATTGAAAATAAACTGC
CAGAGAGAAAAAGTATGCAACACTCCCGCCGAGAGTGTTTGAAATGGTGTACGGTACATTTTCGTGCTAG
GAGTTAGATGTGCAGGCAGCAACGAGAGGGGGAGAGATTTTTTTGGGCCTTGTGAAATTAACGTGAGTTT
TCTGGTCATCTGACTAATCATGTTGGTTTTTTGTTGGTTTATTTTGTTTTTATCTTTGTTTTTATCCAGA
TTAGGAAATTTAAATTTTATGAATTTATAATGAGGTCAAACATTCAGTCCCAGCGTTTTTCCTGTTCTCA
CTGTTTAGTCGAATTTTTATTTTAGGCTTTCAACAAATGTTCTAACTGTCTTATTTGTGACCTCACTTTT
TATATTTTTTTAATTTTTAAAAATATTAGAAGTTTCTAGGATAATTTTTTCGACTTTTATTCTCTCTACC
GTCCGCACTCTTCTTACTTTTAAATTAAATTGTTTTTTTTTCAGTTGGGAAACACTTTGCTCTAGAAAAA
ATGGACAAAAAATACAGCATCGGCCTTGACATCGGAACGAACTCCGTCGGATGGGCCGTCATCACCGACG
AGTACAAGGTCCCATCCAAGAAGTTCAAGGTCCTCGGAAACACCGACCGTCACTCCATCAAGAAGAACCT
CATCGGAGCCCTCCTCTTCGACTCCGGAGAGACCGCCGAGGCCACCCGTCTCAAGCGTACCGCCCGTCGT
CGTTACACCCGTCGTAAGAACCGTATCTGCTACCTCCAAGAGATCTTCTCCAACGAGATGGCCAAGGTCG
ACGACTCCTTCTTCCACCGTCTCGAGGAGTCCTTCCTCGTCGAGGAGGACAAGAAGCACGAGCGTCACCC
AATCTTCGGAAACATCGTCGACGAGGTCGCCTACCACGAGAAGTACCCAACCATCTACCACCTCCGTAAG
AAGCTCGTCGACTCCACCGACAAGGCCGACCTCCGTCTCATCTACCTCGCCCTCGCCCACATGATCAAGT
TCCGTGGACACTTCCTCATCGAGGGAGACCTCAACCCAGACAACTCCGACGTCGACAAGCTCTTCATCCA
ACTCGTCCAAACCTACAACCAACTCTTCGAGGAGAACCCAATCAACGCCTCCGGAGTCGACGCCAAGGCC
ATCCTCTCCGCCCGTCTCTCCAAGTCCCGTCGTCTCGAGAACCTCATCGCCCAACTCCCAGGAGAGAAGA
AGAACGGACTCTTCGGAAACCTCATCGCCCTCTCCCTCGGACTCACCCCAAACTTCAAGTCCAACTTCGA
CCTCGCCGAGGACGCCAAGCTCCAACTCTCCAAGGACACCTACGACGACGACCTCGACAACCTCCTCGCC
CAAATCGGAGACCAATACGCCGACCTCTTCCTCGCCGCCAAGAACCTCTCCGACGCCATCCTCCTCTCCG
ACATCCTCCGTGTCAACACCGAGATCACCAAGGCCCCACTCTCCGCCTCCATGATCAAGCGTTACGACGA
GCACCACCAAGACCTCACCCTCCTCAAGGCCCTCGTCCGTCAACAACTCCCAGAGAAGTACAAGGTAAGT
TTAAACATATATATACTAACTAACCCTGATTATTTAAATTTTCAGGAGATCTTCTTCGACCAATCCAAGA
ACGGATACGCCGGATACATCGACGGAGGAGCCTCCCAAGAGGAGTTCTACAAGTTCATCAAGCCAATCCT
CGAGAAGATGGACGGAACCGAGGAGCTCCTCGTCAAGCTCAACCGTGAGGACCTCCTCCGTAAGCAACGT
ACCTTCGACAACGGATCCATCCCACACCAAATCCACCTCGGAGAGCTCCACGCCATCCTCCGTCGTCAAG
AGGACTTCTACCCATTCCTCAAGGACAACCGTGAGAAGATCGAGAAGATCCTCACCTTCCGTATCCCATA
CTACGTCGGACCACTCGCCCGTGGAAACTCCCGTTTCGCCTGGATGACCCGTAAGTCCGAGGAGACCATC
ACCCCATGGAACTTCGAGGAGGTCGTCGACAAGGGAGCCTCCGCCCAATCCTTCATCGAGCGTATGACCA
ACTTCGACAAGAACCTCCCAAACGAGAAGGTCCTCCCAAAGCACTCCCTCCTCTACGAGTACTTCACCGT
CTACAACGAGCTCACCAAGGTCAAGTACGTCACCGAGGGAATGCGTAAGCCAGCCTTCCTCTCCGGAGAG
CAAAAGAAGGCCATCGTCGACCTCCTCTTCAAGACCAACCGTAAGGTCACCGTCAAGCAACTCAAGGAGG
ACTACTTCAAGAAGATCGAGTGCTTCGACTCCGTCGAGATCTCCGGAGTCGAGGACCGTTTCAACGCCTC
CCTCGGAACCTACCACGACCTCCTCAAGATCATCAAGGACAAGGACTTCCTCGACAACGAGGAGAACGAG
GACATCCTCGAGGACATCGTCCTCACCCTCACCCTCTTCGAGGACCGTGAGATGATCGAGGAGCGTCTCA
AGACCTACGCCCACCTCTTCGACGACAAGGTCATGAAGCAGCTTAAGCGTCGTCGTTACACCGGATGGGG
ACGTCTCTCCCGTAAGCTCATCAACGGAATCCGTGACAAGCAATCCGGAAAGACCATCCTCGACTTCCTC
AAGTCCGACGGATTCGCCAACCGTAACTTCATGCAACTCATCCACGACGACTCCCTCACCTTCAAGGTAA
GTTTAAACAGTTCGGTACTAACTAACCATACATATTTAAATTTTCAGGAGGACATCCAAAAGGCCCAAGT
CTCCGGACAAGGAGACTCCCTCCACGAGCACATCGCCAACCTCGCCGGATCCCCAGCCATCAAGAAGGGA
ATCCTCCAAACCGTCAAGGTCGTCGACGAGCTCGTCAAGGTCATGGGACGTCACAAGCCAGAGAACATCG
TCATCGAGATGGCCCGTGAGAACCAAACCACCCAAAAGGGACAAAAGAACTCCCGTGAGCGTATGAAGCG
TATCGAGGAGGGAATCAAGGAGCTCGGATCCCAAATCCTCAAGGAGCACCCAGTCGAGAACACCCAACTC
CAAAACGAGAAGCTCTACCTCTACTACCTCCAAAACGGACGTGACATGTACGTCGACCAAGAGCTCGACA
TCAACCGTCTCTCCGACTACGACGTCGACCACATCGTCCCACAATCCTTCCTCAAGGACGACTCCATCGA
CAACAAGGTCCTCACCCGTTCCGACAAGAACCGTGGAAAGTCCGACAACGTCCCATCCGAGGAGGTCGTC
AAGAAGATGAAGAACTACTGGCGTCAACTCCTCAACGCCAAGCTCATCACCCAACGTAAGTTCGACAACC
TCACCAAGGCTGAGCGTGGAGGACTCTCCGAGCTCGACAAGGCCGGATTCATCAAGCGTCAACTCGTCGA
GACCCGTCAAATCACCAAGCACGTCGCCCAAATCCTCGACTCCCGTATGAACACCAAGTACGACGAGAAC
GACAAGCTCATCCGTGAGGTCAAGGTCATCACCCTCAAGTCCAAGCTCGTCTCCGACTTCCGTAAGGACT
TCCAATTCTACAAGGTCCGTGAGATCAACAACTACCACCACGCCCACGACGCCTACCTCAACGCCGTAGT
AGGAACCGCCCTCATCAAGAAGTACCCAAAGCTCGAGTCCGAGTTCGTCTACGGAGACTACAAGGTCTAC
GACGTCCGTAAGATGATCGCCAAGTCCGAGCAAGAGATCGGAAAGGCCACCGCCAAGTACTTCTTCTACT
CCAACATCATGAACTTCTTCAAGGTAAGTTTAAACATGATTTTACTAACTAACTAATCTGATTTAAATTT
TCAGACCGAGATCACCCTCGCCAACGGAGAGATCCGTAAGCGTCCACTCATCGAGACCAACGGAGAGACC
GGAGAGATCGTCTGGGACAAGGGACGTGACTTCGCCACAGTCCGTAAGGTCCTCTCCATGCCACAAGTCA
ACATCGTCAAGAAGACCGAGGTCCAAACCGGAGGATTCTCCAAGGAGTCCATCCTCCCAAAGCGTAACTC
CGACAAGCTCATCGCCCGTAAGAAGGACTGGGACCCAAAGAAGTACGGAGGATTCGACTCCCCAACCGTC
GCCTACTCCGTCCTCGTCGTCGCCAAGGTCGAGAAGGGAAAGTCCAAGAAGCTCAAGTCCGTCAAGGAGC
TCCTCGGAATCACCATCATGGAGCGTTCCTCCTTCGAGAAGAACCCAATCGACTTCCTCGAGGCCAAGGG
ATACAAGGAGGTCAAGAAGGACCTCATCATCAAGCTCCCAAAGTACTCCCTCTTCGAGCTCGAGAACGGA
CGTAAGCGTATGCTCGCCTCCGCCGGAGAGCTCCAAAAGGGAAACGAGCTCGCCCTCCCATCCAAGTACG
TCAACTTCCTCTACCTCGCCTCCCACTACGAGAAGCTCAAGGGATCCCCAGAGGACAACGAGCAAAAGCA
ACTCTTCGTCGAGCAACACAAGCACTACCTCGACGAGATCATCGAGCAAATCTCCGAGTTCTCCAAGCGT
GTCATCCTCGCCGACGCCAACCTCGACAAGGTCCTCTCCGCCTACAACAAGCACCGTGACAAGCCAATCC
GTGAGCAAGCCGAGAACATCATCCACCTCTTCACCCTCACCAACCTCGGAGCCCCAGCCGCCTTCAAGTA
CTTCGACACCACCATCGACCGTAAGCGTTACACCTCCACCAAGGAGGTCCTCGACGCCACCCTCATCCAC
CAATCCATCACCGGACTCTACGAGACCCGTATCGACCTCTCCCAACTCGGAGGAGACGGAGGATCCGGAC
CACCAAAGAAGAAGCGTAAGGTCTACCCATACGACGTCCCAGACTACGCCTAAACTAGTGATAAATGCAA
AATCCTTTCAAGCATTCCCTTCTTCTCTATCACTCTTCTTTCTTTTTGTCAAAAAATTCTCTCGCTAATT
TATTTGCTTTTTTAATGTTATTATTTTATGACTTTTTATAGTCACTGAAAAGTTTGCATCTGAGTGAAGT
GAATGCTATCAAAATGTGATTCTGTCTGATGTACTTTCACAATCTCTCTTCAATTCCATTTTGAAGTGCT
TTAAACCCGAAAGGTTGAGAAAAATGCGAGCGCTCAAATATTTGTATTGTGTTCGTTGAGTGACCCAACA
AAAAGAGGAAACTTTATTGTGCCGCCAAGAAAAAAGTCTCACAACTTTATTATACATAGTTGATAATTCA
CTGGCCGTCGTTTTACAACGTCGTGACTGGGAAAACCAAAAAAAACTAGCAATAAAGGAATAAAAAACTG
TACACCTTAAAGGCGCACACTCTGTTTTGCAAATTTTATTTTTAGTTGTGAATTTTCTGCTGAGACCTGA
AAATAGCAACTTTAGTACTACTATAATTTGTCAACCTTTTCAAAAAAAGCATGCAATTTTTGAGAAACTC
TTATAAAAGCTATTATTAAAAAAACACCTTTTTTCCAAAATTATTCCACAAAAAATATGTTATGAAATGC
CTACACCCTCTCACACACACTCTTTATACTACTCTGTCAAACTCACGAGATGTCTGCCGCCTCTTGTGTT
GCCCCTATATAAACACCTCCTATTGCGAGATGTCTTGACTGTTGGATGCCTGTGTAGGTTTTAGAGCTAG
AAATAGCAAGTTAAAATAAGGCTAGTCCGTTATCAACTTGAAAAAGTGGCACCGAGTCGGTGCTTTTTGT
GAAATTTCTGGCGTAATAGCGAAGAGGCCCGCACCGATCGCCCTTCCCAACAGTTGCGCAGCCTGAATGG
CGAATGGCGCCTGATGCGGTATTTTCTCCTTACGCATCTGTGCGGTATTTCACACCGCATATGGTGCACT
CTCAGTGCAATCTGCTCTGATGCCGCATAGTTAAGCCAGCCCCGACACCCGCCAACACCCGCTGACGCGC
CCTGACGGGCTTGTCTGCTCCCGGCATCCGCTTACAGACAAGCTGTGACCGTCTCCGGGAGCTGCATGTG
TCAGAGGTTTTCACCGTCATCACCGAAACGCGCGAGACGAAAGGGCCTCGTGATACGCCTATTTTTATAG
GTTAATGTCATGATAATAATGGTTTCTTAGACGTCAGGTGGCACTTTTCGGGGAAATGTGCGCGGAACCC
CTATTTGTTTATTTTTCTAAATACATTCAAATATGTATCCGCTCATGAGACAATAACCCTGATAAATGCT
TCAATAATATTGAAAAAGGAAGAGTATGAGTATTCAACATTTCCGTGTCGCCCTTATTCCCTTTTTTGCG
GCATTTTGCCTTCCTGTTTTTGCTCACCCAGAAACGCTGGTGAAAGTAAAAGATGCTGAAGATCAGTTGG
GTGCACGAGTGGGTTACATCGAACTGGATCTCAACAGCGGTAAGATCCTTGAGAGTTTTCGCCCCGAAGA
ACGTTTTCCAATG
